Addgene plasmid #90723: KIF2C E8.1 gRNA
Purpose: 3rd generation lentiviral gRNA plasmid targeting human KIF2C
Depositing lab: Iain Cheeseman. Depositing organization: Whitehead Institute for Biomedical Research. Publication: Large-Scale Analysis of CRISPR/Cas9 Cell-Cycle Knockouts Reveals the Diversity of p53-Dependent Responses to Cell-Cycle Defects. McKinley KL, Cheeseman IM. Dev Cell. 2017 Feb 27;40(4):405-420.e2. doi: 10.1016/j.devcel.2017.01.012. Epub 2017 Feb 16. PubMed 28216383.
Backbone
  Vector backbone: pLenti-sgRNA
  Backbone manufacturer: Eric Lander & David Sabatini labs (Addgene plasmid #71409)
  Backbone size w/o insert (bp): 9151
  Vector type: Lentiviral, CRISPR
  Selectable markers: Puromycin
Growth in bacteria
  Bacterial resistance: Ampicillin, 100 μg/mL
  Growth temperature: 37°C
  Growth strain: NEB Stable
  Copy number: Unknown
Gene/Insert
  Gene/Insert name: KIF2C (Guide Designation E8.1) (alt name: pKMKO series)
  gRNA/shRNA sequence: CACCgAGATTGTCCTTCGGATGTAA
  Species: H. sapiens (human)
  Promoter: U6
  Cloning method: Restriction Enzyme; 5′ cloning site BsmBI (destroyed during cloning); 3′ cloning site BsmBI (destroyed during cloning)
  Sequencing primers: 5′ hU6-F (5'-GAGGGCCTATTTCCCATGATT-3'); 3′ EF1a-R (5'-CACGGCGACTACTGCACTTA-3')
Terms and licenses: Academic/Nonprofit Terms; Industry Terms: Not Available to Industry
Depositor comments: Please note that gRNA target sequence listed is not strictly the 20nt spacer sequence, but also contains the 5' BsmBI overhang. For more information about knockout human cell lines generated using this plasmid, please see http://cellcycleknockouts.wi.mit.edu/ .
How to cite: KIF2C E8.1 gRNA was a gift from Iain Cheeseman (Addgene plasmid # 90723 ; http://n2t.net/addgene:90723 ; RRID:Addgene_90723)
