[The description below was written by a language model from this plasmid's Addgene catalogue record and pLannotate feature annotations shown in this document.]
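Description:
KIF2C E8.1 gRNA is a third-generation lentiviral CRISPR guide plasmid built on the pLenti-sgRNA backbone and designed to target human KIF2C. It is propagated in E. coli through a high-copy ColE1/pUC-type origin with ampicillin selection (AmpR/β-lactamase). It also carries an f1 origin, an SV40 origin, and leftover cloning-vector elements (lac promoter/operator, lacZα fragment, T3 and T7 promoters). The catalogue lists the empty backbone as 9,151 bp, whereas the sequenced plasmid is 7,302 nt. This would fit loss of a stuffer fragment when the guide was cloned between two BsmBI sites, which were destroyed in the process, but the record does not say so.

The viral portion follows the usual self-inactivating design. An RSV promoter drives a truncated HIV-1 5' LTR, so genomic RNA can be produced without Tat. This is followed by the Ψ packaging signal with a partial gag sequence, the RRE for Rev-dependent export, a cPPT/CTS element, and a ΔU3 3' LTR with a downstream SV40 polyadenylation signal.

Between the LTRs, a human U6 RNA polymerase III promoter expresses the KIF2C-specific spacer fused to the S. pyogenes sgRNA scaffold (annotated as a tracrRNA fragment). A separate EF-1α core promoter drives puromycin N-acetyltransferase for selecting transduced mammalian cells, and a WPRE enhances transcript expression. No Cas9 is encoded, so the nuclease must come from the target cells or another vector.

The depositor notes that the listed guide sequence includes the 5' cloning overhang in addition to the 20-nt spacer. The plasmid belongs to a series used to generate human cell-cycle gene knockouts for a large-scale analysis of p53-dependent responses to cell-cycle defects.
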