Features (pLannotate 1.2.2; 27 found; start..end, strand, type, name):
     15..107     +  CDS            lacI (fragment): lac repressor; lacI; The lac repressor binds to the lac operator to inhibit transcription in E. coli. This inhibition can be relieved by adding lactose or isopropyl-β-D-thiogalactopyranoside (IPTG).
    120..141     +  protein_bind   CAP binding site: CAP binding activates transcription in the presence of cAMP. E. coli catabolite activator protein
    156..186     +  promoter       lac promoter: promoter for the E. coli lac operon
    194..210     +  protein_bind   lac operator: The lac repressor binds to the lac operator to inhibit transcription in E. coli. This inhibition can be relieved by adding lactose or isopropyl-β-D-thiogalactopyranoside (IPTG). lac repressor encoded by lacI
    255..273     +  promoter       T3 promoter: promoter for bacteriophage T3 RNA polymerase
    301..527     +  promoter       RSV promoter: Rous sarcoma virus enhancer/promoter
    528..708     +  LTR            5' LTR (truncated): truncated 5' long terminal repeat (LTR) from HIV-1
    755..880     +  misc_feature   HIV-1 Ψ: packaging signal of human immunodeficiency virus type 1
    864..1227    +  CDS            HIV-1 gag (fragment): gag protein from human immunodeficiency virus 1; gag
   1373..1606    +  misc_feature   RRE: The Rev response element (RRE) of HIV-1 allows for Rev-dependent mRNA export from the nucleus to the cytoplasm.
   1983..2009    +  CDS            Rev (fragment): human immunodeficiency virus 1 (HIV-1) Rev protein; rev; enhances nuclear export of unspliced and incompletely spliced viral mRNAs
   2013..2253    +  promoter       U6 promoter: RNA polymerase III promoter for human U6 snRNA
   2301..2368    +  misc_RNA       tracrRNA (fragment): trans-activating CRISPR RNA for the Streptococcus pyogenes CRISPR/Cas9 system
   2417..2534    +  misc_feature   cPPT/CTS: central polypurine tract and central termination sequence of HIV-1
   2603..2814    +  promoter       EF-1α core promoter: core promoter for human elongation factor EF-1α
   2840..3439    +  CDS            PuroR (fragment): puromycin N-acetyltransferase; pac from Streptomyces; confers resistance to puromycin
   3455..4043    +  misc_feature   WPRE: woodchuck hepatitis virus posttranscriptional regulatory element
   4094..4113    +  misc_feature   cPPT/CTS (fragment): central polypurine tract and central termination sequence of HIV-1
   4115..4348    +  LTR            3' LTR (ΔU3): self-inactivating 3' long terminal repeat (LTR) from HIV-1
   4426..4547    +  polyA_signal   SV40 poly(A) signal: SV40 polyadenylation signal
   4587..4722    +  rep_origin     SV40 ori: SV40 origin of replication
   4743..4761    -  promoter       T7 promoter: promoter for bacteriophage T7 RNA polymerase
   4769..4924    +  CDS            lacZα (fragment): LacZα fragment of β-galactosidase; lacZ fragment
   4929..5357    +  rep_origin     f1 ori (sequence partly withheld): f1 bacteriophage origin of replication; arrow indicates direction of (+) strand synthesis
   5410..5514    +  promoter       AmpR promoter: bla
   5515..6375    +  CDS            AmpR: β-lactamase; bla; confers resistance to ampicillin, carbenicillin, and related antibiotics
   6546..7134    +  rep_origin     ori: high-copy-number ColE1/pMB1/pBR322/pUC origin of replication
>Addgene plasmid #90723 | KIF2C E8.1 gRNA | addgene full sequence | sequence record 183023 | Addgene NGS Result
GAGGAAGCGGAAGAGCGCCCAATACGCAAACCGCCTCTCCCCGCGCGTTGGCCGATTCATTAATGCAGCT
GGCACGACAGGTTTCCCGACTGGAAAGCGGGCAGTGAGCGCAACGCAATTAATGTGAGTTAGCTCACTCA
TTAGGCACCCCAGGCTTTACACTTTATGCTTCCGGCTCGTATGTTGTGTGGAATTGTGAGCGGATAACAA
TTTCACACAGGAAACAGCTATGACCATGATTACGCCAAGCGCGCAATTAACCCTCACTAAAGGGAACAAA
AGCTGGAGCTGCAAGCTTAATGTAGTCTTATGCAATACTCTTGTAGTCTTGCAACATGGTAACGATGAGT
TAGCAACATGCCTTACAAGGAGAGAAAAAGCACCGTGCATGCCGATTGGTGGAAGTAAGGTGGTACGATC
GTGCCTTATTAGGAAGGCAACAGACGGGTCTGACATGGATTGGACGAACCACTGAATTGCCGCATTGCAG
AGATATTGTATTTAAGTGCCTAGCTCGATACATAAACGGGTCTCTCTGGTTAGACCAGATCTGAGCCTGG
GAGCTCTCTGGCTAACTAGGGAACCCACTGCTTAAGCCTCAATAAAGCTTGCCTTGAGTGCTTCAAGTAG
TGTGTGCCCGTCTGTTGTGTGACTCTGGTAACTAGAGATCCCTCAGACCCTTTTAGTCAGTGTGGAAAAT
CTCTAGCAGTGGCGCCCGAACAGGGACTTGAAAGCGAAAGGGAAACCAGAGGAGCTCTCTCGACGCAGGA
CTCGGCTTGCTGAAGCGCGCACGGCAAGAGGCGAGGGGCGGCGACTGGTGAGTACGCCAAAAATTTTGAC
TAGCGGAGGCTAGAAGGAGAGAGATGGGTGCGAGAGCGTCAGTATTAAGCGGGGGAGAATTAGATCGCGA
TGGGAAAAAATTCGGTTAAGGCCAGGGGGAAAGAAAAAATATAAATTAAAACATATAGTATGGGCAAGCA
GGGAGCTAGAACGATTCGCAGTTAATCCTGGCCTGTTAGAAACATCAGAAGGCTGTAGACAAATACTGGG
ACAGCTACAACCATCCCTTCAGACAGGATCAGAAGAACTTAGATCATTATATAATACAGTAGCAACCCTC
TATTGTGTGCATCAAAGGATAGAGATAAAAGACACCAAGGAAGCTTTAGACAAGATAGAGGAAGAGCAAA
ACAAAAGTAAGACCACCGCACAGCAAGCGGCCGCTGATCTTCAGACCTGGAGGAGGAGATATGAGGGACA
ATTGGAGAAGTGAATTATATAAATATAAAGTAGTAAAAATTGAACCATTAGGAGTAGCACCCACCAAGGC
AAAGAGAAGAGTGGTGCAGAGAGAAAAAAGAGCAGTGGGAATAGGAGCTTTGTTCCTTGGGTTCTTGGGA
GCAGCAGGAAGCACTATGGGCGCAGCGTCAATGACGCTGACGGTACAGGCCAGACAATTATTGTCTGGTA
TAGTGCAGCAGCAGAACAATTTGCTGAGGGCTATTGAGGCGCAACAGCATCTGTTGCAACTCACAGTCTG
GGGCATCAAGCAGCTCCAGGCAAGAATCCTGGCTGTGGAAAGATACCTAAAGGATCAACAGCTCCTGGGG
ATTTGGGGTTGCTCTGGAAAACTCATTTGCACCACTGCTGTGCCTTGGAATGCTAGTTGGAGTAATAAAT
CTCTGGAACAGATTTGGAATCACACGACCTGGATGGAGTGGGACAGAGAAATTAACAATTACACAAGCTT
AATACACTCCTTAATTGAAGAATCGCAAAACCAGCAAGAAAAGAATGAACAAGAATTATTGGAATTAGAT
AAATGGGCAAGTTTGTGGAATTGGTTTAACATAACAAATTGGCTGTGGTATATAAAATTATTCATAATGA
TAGTAGGAGGCTTGGTAGGTTTAAGAATAGTTTTTGCTGTACTTTCTATAGTGAATAGAGTTAGGCAGGG
ATATTCACCATTATCGTTTCAGACCCACCTCCCAACCCCGAGGGGACCCAGAGAGGGCCTATTTCCCATG
ATTCCTTCATATTTGCATATACGATACAAGGCTGTTAGAGAGATAATTAGAATTAATTTGACTGTAAACA
CAAAGATATTAGTACAAAATACGTGACGTAGAAAGTAATAATTTCTTGGGTAGTTTGCAGTTTTAAAATT
ATGTTTTAAAATGGACTATCATATGCTTACCGTAACTTGAAAGTATTTCGATTTCTTGGCTTTATATATC
TTGTGGAAAGGACGAAACACCGAGATTGTCCTTCGGATGTAAGTTTAAGAGCTATGCTGGAAACAGCATA
GCAAGTTTAAATAAGGCTAGTCCGTTATCAACTTGAAAAAGTGGCACCGAGTCGGTGCTTTTTTTGAATT
CTAGATCTTGAGACAAATGGCAGTATTCATCCACAATTTTAAAAGAAAAGGGGGGATTGGGGGGTACAGT
GCAGGGGAAAGAATAGTAGACATAATAGCAACAGACATACAAACTAAAGAATTACAAAAACAAATTACAA
AAATTCAAAATTTTCGGGTTTATTACAGGGACAGCAGAGATCCACTTTGGCGCCGGCTCGAGTGGCTCCG
GTGCCCGTCAGTGGGCAGAGCGCACATCGCCCACAGTCCCCGAGAAGTTGGGGGGAGGGGTCGGCAATTG
AACCGGTGCCTAGAGAAGGTGGCGCGGGGTAAACTGGGAAAGTGATGTCGTGTACTGGCTCCGCCTTTTT
CCCGAGGGTGGGGGAGAACCGTATATAAGTGCAGTAGTCGCCGTGAACGTTCTTTTTCGCAACGGGTTTG
CCGCCAGAACACAGGTGTCGTGACGCGGGATCCGCCACCATGACCGAGTACAAGCCCACGGTGCGCCTCG
CCACCCGCGACGACGTCCCCAGGGCCGTACGCACCCTCGCCGCCGCGTTCGCCGACTACCCCGCCACGCG
CCACACCGTCGATCCGGACCGCCACATCGAGCGGGTCACCGAGCTGCAAGAACTCTTCCTCACGCGCGTC
GGGCTCGACATCGGCAAGGTGTGGGTCGCGGACGACGGCGCCGCGGTGGCGGTCTGGACCACGCCGGAGA
GCGTCGAAGCGGGGGCGGTGTTCGCCGAGATCGGCCCGCGCATGGCCGAGTTGAGCGGTTCCCGGCTGGC
CGCGCAGCAACAGATGGAAGGCCTCCTGGCGCCGCACCGGCCCAAGGAGCCCGCGTGGTTCCTGGCCACC
GTCGGAGTCTCGCCCGACCACCAGGGCAAGGGTCTGGGCAGCGCCGTCGTGCTCCCCGGAGTGGAGGCGG
CCGAGCGCGCCGGGGTGCCCGCCTTCCTGGAGACCTCCGCGCCCCGCAACCTCCCCTTCTACGAGCGGCT
CGGCTTCACCGTCACCGCCGACGTCGAGGTGCCCGAAGGACCGCGCACCTGGTGCATGACCCGCAAGCCC
GGTGCCTGAACGCGTTAAGTCGACAATCAACCTCTGGATTACAAAATTTGTGAAAGATTGACTGGTATTC
TTAACTATGTTGCTCCTTTTACGCTATGTGGATACGCTGCTTTAATGCCTTTGTATCATGCTATTGCTTC
CCGTATGGCTTTCATTTTCTCCTCCTTGTATAAATCCTGGTTGCTGTCTCTTTATGAGGAGTTGTGGCCC
GTTGTCAGGCAACGTGGCGTGGTGTGCACTGTGTTTGCTGACGCAACCCCCACTGGTTGGGGCATTGCCA
CCACCTGTCAGCTCCTTTCCGGGACTTTCGCTTTCCCCCTCCCTATTGCCACGGCGGAACTCATCGCCGC
CTGCCTTGCCCGCTGCTGGACAGGGGCTCGGCTGTTGGGCACTGACAATTCCGTGGTGTTGTCGGGGAAA
TCATCGTCCTTTCCTTGGCTGCTCGCCTGTGTTGCCACCTGGATTCTGCGCGGGACGTCCTTCTGCTACG
TCCCTTCGGCCCTCAATCCAGCGGACCTTCCTTCCCGCGGCCTGCTGCCGGCTCTGCGGCCTCTTCCGCG
TCTTCGCCTTCGCCCTCAGACGAGTCGGATCTCCCTTTGGGCCGCCTCCCCGCGTCGACTTTAAGACCAA
TGACTTACAAGGCAGCTGTAGATCTTAGCCACTTTTTAAAAGAAAAGGGGGGACTGGAAGGGCTAATTCA
CTCCCAACGAAGACAAGATCTGCTTTTTGCTTGTACTGGGTCTCTCTGGTTAGACCAGATCTGAGCCTGG
GAGCTCTCTGGCTAACTAGGGAACCCACTGCTTAAGCCTCAATAAAGCTTGCCTTGAGTGCTTCAAGTAG
TGTGTGCCCGTCTGTTGTGTGACTCTGGTAACTAGAGATCCCTCAGACCCTTTTAGTCAGTGTGGAAAAT
CTCTAGCAGTACGTATAGTAGTTCATGTCATCTTATTATTCAGTATTTATAACTTGCAAAGAAATGAATA
TCAGAGAGTGAGAGGAACTTGTTTATTGCAGCTTATAATGGTTACAAATAAAGCAATAGCATCACAAATT
TCACAAATAAAGCATTTTTTTCACTGCATTCTAGTTGTGGTTTGTCCAAACTCATCAATGTATCTTATCA
TGTCTGGCTCTAGCTATCCCGCCCCTAACTCCGCCCATCCCGCCCCTAACTCCGCCCAGTTCCGCCCATT
CTCCGCCCCATGGCTGACTAATTTTTTTTATTTATGCAGAGGCCGAGGCCGCCTCGGCCTCTGAGCTATT
CCAGAAGTAGTGAGGAGGCTTTTTTGGAGGCCTAGGGACGTACCCAATTCGCCCTATAGTGAGTCGTATT
ACGCGCGCTCACTGGCCGTCGTTTTACAACGTCGTGACTGGGAAAACCCTGGCGTTACCCAACTTAATCG
CCTTGCAGCACATCCCCCTTTCGCCAGCTGGCGTAATAGCGAAGAGGCCCGCACCGATCGCCCTTCCCAA
CAGTTGCGCAGCCTGAATGGCGAATGGG
[124 nt withheld, positions 4929-5052]
C
[91 nt withheld, positions 5054-5144]
A
[49 nt withheld, positions 5146-5194]
CCTTTGACGTTGGAGTCCACGTTCTTT
[37 nt withheld, positions 5222-5258]
ACCCTATCTCGGTCTATTCTTTTGATTTATAAGGGATTTTGCCGATTTCGGCCTATTGGTTAAAAAATGA
GCTGATTTAACAAAAATTTAACGCGAATTTTAACAAAATATTAACGCTTACAATTTAGGTGGCACTTTTC
GGGGAAATGTGCGCGGAACCCCTATTTGTTTATTTTTCTAAATACATTCAAATATGTATCCGCTCATGAG
ACAATAACCCTGATAAATGCTTCAATAATATTGAAAAAGGAAGAGTATGAGTATTCAACATTTCCGTGTC
GCCCTTATTCCCTTTTTTGCGGCATTTTGCCTTCCTGTTTTTGCTCACCCAGAAACGCTGGTGAAAGTAA
AAGATGCTGAAGATCAGTTGGGTGCACGAGTGGGTTACATCGAACTGGATCTCAACAGCGGTAAGATCCT
TGAGAGTTTTCGCCCCGAAGAACGTTTTCCAATGATGAGCACTTTTAAAGTTCTGCTATGTGGCGCGGTA
TTATCCCGTATTGACGCCGGGCAAGAGCAACTCGGTCGCCGCATACACTATTCTCAGAATGACTTGGTTG
AGTACTCACCAGTCACAGAAAAGCATCTTACGGATGGCATGACAGTAAGAGAATTATGCAGTGCTGCCAT
AACCATGAGTGATAACACTGCGGCCAACTTACTTCTGACAACGATCGGAGGACCGAAGGAGCTAACCGCT
TTTTTGCACAACATGGGGGATCATGTAACTCGCCTTGATCGTTGGGAACCGGAGCTGAATGAAGCCATAC
CAAACGACGAGCGTGACACCACGATGCCTGTAGCAATGGCAACAACGTTGCGCAAACTATTAACTGGCGA
ACTACTTACTCTAGCTTCCCGGCAACAATTAATAGACTGGATGGAGGCGGATAAAGTTGCAGGACCACTT
CTGCGCTCGGCCCTTCCGGCTGGCTGGTTTATTGCTGATAAATCTGGAGCCGGTGAGCGTGGGTCTCGCG
GTATCATTGCAGCACTGGGGCCAGATGGTAAGCCCTCCCGTATCGTAGTTATCTACACGACGGGGAGTCA
GGCAACTATGGATGAACGAAATAGACAGATCGCTGAGATAGGTGCCTCACTGATTAAGCATTGGTAACTG
TCAGACCAAGTTTACTCATATATACTTTAGATTGATTTAAAACTTCATTTTTAATTTAAAAGGATCTAGG
TGAAGATCCTTTTTGATAATCTCATGACCAAAATCCCTTAACGTGAGTTTTCGTTCCACTGAGCGTCAGA
CCCCGTAGAAAAGATCAAAGGATCTTCTTGAGATCCTTTTTTTCTGCGCGTAATCTGCTGCTTGCAAACA
AAAAAACCACCGCTACCAGCGGTGGTTTGTTTGCCGGATCAAGAGCTACCAACTCTTTTTCCGAAGGTAA
CTGGCTTCAGCAGAGCGCAGATACCAAATACTGTTCTTCTAGTGTAGCCGTAGTTAGGCCACCACTTCAA
GAACTCTGTAGCACCGCCTACATACCTCGCTCTGCTAATCCTGTTACCAGTGGCTGCTGCCAGTGGCGAT
AAGTCGTGTCTTACCGGGTTGGACTCAAGACGATAGTTACCGGATAAGGCGCAGCGGTCGGGCTGAACGG
GGGGTTCGTGCACACAGCCCAGCTTGGAGCGAACGACCTACACCGAACTGAGATACCTACAGCGTGAGCT
ATGAGAAAGCGCCACGCTTCCCGAAGGGAGAAAGGCGGACAGGTATCCGGTAAGCGGCAGGGTCGGAACA
GGAGAGCGCACGAGGGAGCTTCCAGGGGGAAACGCCTGGTATCTTTATAGTCCTGTCGGGTTTCGCCACC
TCTGACTTGAGCGTCGATTTTTGTGATGCTCGTCAGGGGGGCGGAGCCTATGGAAAAACGCCAGCAACGC
GGCCTTTTTACGGTTCCTGGCCTTTTGCTGGCCTTTTGCTCACATGTTCTTTCCTGCGTTATCCCCTGAT
TCTGTGGATAACCGTATTACCGCCTTTGAGTGAGCTGATACCGCTCGCCGCAGCCGAACGACCGAGCGCA
GCGAGTCAGTGAGC
